Addgene plasmid #80773: pJPC13
Purpose: (Empty Backbone) Cloning vector compatible with ColE1 plasmids with medium copy number
Depositing lab: Gregory Phillips. Depositing organization: Iowa State University. Publication: New pSC101-derivative cloning vectors with elevated copy numbers. Peterson J, Phillips GJ. Plasmid. 2008 May;59(3):193-201. doi: 10.1016/j.plasmid.2008.01.004. Epub 2008 Mar 4. PubMed 18295880.
Backbone
  Vector backbone: pCL21
  Backbone manufacturer: Lerner CG, Inouye M., Nucleic Acids Res. 1990;18:4631.
  Vector type: Bacterial Expression
Growth in bacteria
  Bacterial resistance: Chloramphenicol, 25 μg/mL
  Growth temperature: 37°C
  Growth strain: DH5alpha
  Copy number: High Copy
Gene/Insert
  Cloning method: Restriction Enzyme
  Sequencing primers: 5′ M13/pUC Forward; 3′ M13/pUC Reverse
Terms and licenses: Academic/Nonprofit Terms; Industry Terms: Not Available to Industry
How to cite: pJPC13 was a gift from Gregory Phillips (Addgene plasmid # 80773 ; http://n2t.net/addgene:80773 ; RRID:Addgene_80773)
