[The description below was written by a language model from this plasmid's Addgene catalogue record and pLannotate feature annotations shown in this document.]
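Description:
pJPC13 is an empty bacterial cloning vector built on the pCL21 backbone and belonging to a series of pSC101-derived plasmids engineered for elevated copy number. Replication depends on the pSC101 origin together with the plasmid-encoded Rep101 (RepA) initiator protein. Because this replicon belongs to a different incompatibility group from ColE1-type plasmids, pJPC13 can be maintained in the same E. coli cell as common pUC- or pBR322-style vectors. The stated purpose describes it as medium copy number, whereas the catalogue copy-number field lists it as high copy. The record does not say what change accounts for the raised copy number relative to wild-type pSC101. Selection is by chloramphenicol, conferred by a complete cat gene with its promoter. The short annotated fragments of TcR, RSF, p15A and M13 origins, AmpR promoter, lacI and a Tn903 transposition protein appear to be non-functional remnants of earlier construction steps or partial annotation matches.

The cloning region is a pBluescript-type multiple cloning site flanked by opposing T7 and T3 phage promoters. It sits downstream of the lac promoter, lac operator and CAP binding site, next to lacZα sequence that is annotated only as fragments. This layout resembles those used for blue/white screening, although the record does not state that such screening works here. The lac promoter could drive IPTG-responsive expression of inserts in hosts supplying lac repressor. An f1 origin is also present, which in principle permits single-stranded DNA rescue with helper phage. Inserts are introduced by restriction cloning and can be read with standard M13/pUC forward and reverse primers. The vector suits two-plasmid experiments such as co-expression or complementation alongside ColE1 plasmids, where a moderate gene dosage is wanted.
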