Features (pLannotate 1.2.2; 23 found; start..end, strand, type, name):
      1..108     -  misc_feature   MCS: pBluescript multiple cloning site
    121..139     -  promoter       T3 promoter: promoter for bacteriophage T3 RNA polymerase
    184..200     -  protein_bind   lac operator: The lac repressor binds to the lac operator to inhibit transcription in E. coli. This inhibition can be relieved by adding lactose or isopropyl-β-D-thiogalactopyranoside (IPTG). lac repressor encoded by lacI
    208..238     -  promoter       lac promoter: promoter for the E. coli lac operon
    253..274     -  protein_bind   CAP binding site: CAP binding activates transcription in the presence of cAMP. E. coli catabolite activator protein
    287..379     -  CDS            lacI (fragment): lac repressor; lacI; The lac repressor binds to the lac operator to inhibit transcription in E. coli. This inhibition can be relieved by adding lactose or isopropyl-β-D-thiogalactopyranoside (IPTG).
    381..509     -  rep_origin     RSF ori (fragment): Plasmids containing the RSF 1030 origin of replication can be propagated in E. coli cells that contain additional plasmids with compatible origins.
    548..564     +  CDS            lacZα (fragment): LacZα fragment of β-galactosidase; lacZ fragment
    567..1188    +  CDS            TcR (fragment): tetracycline efflux protein; tet; confers resistance to tetracycline
   1553..1775    +  rep_origin     pSC101 ori: low-copy replication origin that requires the Rep101 protein
   1823..2773    +  CDS            Rep101: RepA protein needed for replication with the pSC101 origin; rep101
   3528..3656    -  CDS            TRA2_ECOLX (fragment): Protein predicted: Swiss-Prot protein existence level 4. Required for transposition of transposon Tn903. From Escherichia coli.
   3694..3729    +  promoter       AmpR promoter (fragment): bla
   3730..3750    -  rep_origin     p15A ori (fragment): Plasmids containing the medium-copy-number p15A origin of replication can be propagated in E. coli cells that contain a second plasmid with the ColE1 origin.
   3814..4470    -  CDS            cat: CAT_ECOLX - Experimental evidence at protein level: Swiss-Prot protein existence level 1. This enzyme is an effector of chloramphenicol resistance in bacteria. From Escherichia coli. This protein is used as a marker in many commonly used cloning vectors, such as pACYC184.
   4471..4563    -  promoter       cat promoter (fragment): promoter of the E. coli cat gene encoding chloramphenicol acetyltransferase
   4596..4655    -  promoter       AmpR promoter (fragment): bla
   4681..4724    -  rep_origin     M13 ori (fragment): M13 bacteriophage origin of replication; arrow indicates direction of (+) strand synthesis
   4803..4883    -  promoter       cat promoter (fragment): promoter of the E. coli cat gene encoding chloramphenicol acetyltransferase
   4916..4975    -  promoter       AmpR promoter (fragment): bla
   5028..5456    -  rep_origin     f1 ori (sequence partly withheld): f1 bacteriophage origin of replication; arrow indicates direction of (+) strand synthesis
   5461..5616    -  CDS            lacZα (fragment): LacZα fragment of β-galactosidase; lacZ fragment
   5624..5642    +  promoter       T7 promoter: promoter for bacteriophage T7 RNA polymerase
>Addgene plasmid #80773 | pJPC13 | addgene full sequence | sequence record 198811 | Addgene NGS Result
GGTACCGGGCCCCCCCTCGAGGTCGACGGTATCGATAAGCTTGATATCGAATTCCTGCAGCCCGGGGGAT
CCACTAGTTCTAGAGCGGCCGCCACCGCGGTGGAGCTCCAGCTTTTGTTCCCTTTAGTGAGGGTTAATTG
CGCGCTTGGCGTAATCATGGTCATAGCTGTTTCCTGTGTGAAATTGTTATCCGCTCACAATTCCACACAA
CATACGAGCCGGAAGCATAAAGTGTAAAGCCTGGGGTGCCTAATGAGTGAGCTAACTCACATTAATTGCG
TTGCGCTCACTGCCCGCTTTCCAGTCGGGAAACCTGTCGTGCCAGCTGCATTAATGAATCGGCCAACGCG
CGGGGAGAGGCGGTTTGCGTATTGGGCGCTCTTCCGCTTCCTCGCTCACTGACTCGCTGCGCTCGGTCGT
TCGGCTGCGGCGAGCGGTATCAGCTCACTCAAAGGCGGTAATACGGTTATCCACAGAATCAGGGGATAAC
GCAGGAAAGAACATGTGAGATCTCTACGGGTCGGATTTGAAGTCGTCTTGGTAGGAGGCAGCCTGAATGG
CGAATGCCGATGCCCTTGAGAGCCTTCAACCCAGTCAGCTCCTTCCGGTGGGCGCGGGGCATGACTATCG
TCGCCGCACTTATGACTGTCTTCTTTATCATGCAACTCGTAGGACAGGGTGCCGGCAGCGCTCTGGGTCA
TTTTCGGCGAGGACCGCTTTCGCTGGAGCGCGACGATGATCGGCCTGTCGCTTGCGGTATTCGGAATCTT
GCACGCCCTCGCTCAAGCCTTCGTCACTGGTCCCGCCACCAAACGTTTCGGCGAGAAGCAGGCCATTATC
GCCGGCATGGCGGCCGACGCGCTGGGCTACGTCTTGCTGGCGTTCGCGACGCGAGGCTGGATGGCCTTCC
CCATTATGATTCTTCTCGCTTCCGGCGGCATCGGGATGCCCGCGTTGCAGGCCATGCTGTCCAGGCAGGT
AGATGACGACCATCAGGGACAGCTTCAAGGATCGCTCGCGGCTCTTACCAGCCTAACTTCGATCATTGGA
CCGCTGATCGTCACGGCGATTTATGCCGCCTCGGCGAGCACATGGAACGGGTTGGCATGGATTGTAGGCG
CCGCCCTATACCTTGTCTGCCTCCCCGCGTTGCGTCGCGGTGCATGGAGCCGGGCCACCTCGACCTGAAT
GGAAGCCGGCGGCACCTCGCTAACGGATTCACCACTCCGCAGACCCGCCATAAAACGCCCTGAGAAGCCC
GTGACGGGCTTTTCTTGTATTATGGGTAGTTTCCTTGCATGAATCCATAAAAGGCGCCTGTAGTGCCATT
TACCCCCATTCACTGCCAGAGCCGTGAGCGCAGCGAACTGAATGTCACGAAAAAGACAGCGACTCAGGTG
CCTGATGGTCGGAGACAAAAGGAATATTCAGCGATTTGCCCGAGCTTGCGAGGGTGCTACTTAAGCCTTT
AGGGTTTTAAGGTCTGTTTTGTAGAGGAGCAAACAGCGTTTGCGACATCCTTTTGTAATACTGCGGAACT
GACTAAAGTAGTGAGTTATACACAGGGCTGGGATCTATTCTTTTTATCTTTTTTTATTCTTTCTTTATTC
TATAAATTATAACCACTTGAATATAAACAAAAAAAACACACAAAGGTCTAGCGGAATTTACAGAGGGTCT
AGCAGAATTTACAAGTTTTCCAGCAAAGGTCTAGCAGAATTTACAGATACCCACAACTCAAAGGAAAAGG
ACTAGTAATTATCATTGACTAGCCCATCTCAATTGGTATAGTGATTAAAATCACCTAGACCAATTGAGAT
GTATGTCTGAATTAGTTGTTTTCAAAGCAAATGAACTAGCGATTAGTCGCTATGACTTAACGGAGCATGA
AACCAAGCTAATTTTATGCTGTGTGGCACTACTCAACCCCACGATTGAAAACCCTACAAGGAAAGAACGG
ACGGTATCGTTCACTTATAACCAATACGCTCAGATGATGAACATCAGTAGGGAAAATGCTTATGGTGTAT
TAGCTAAAGCAACCAGAGAGCTGATGACGAGAACTGTGGAAATCAGGAATCCTTTGGTTAAAGGCTTTCG
GATCTTCCAGTGGACAAACTATGCCAAGTTCTCAAGCGAAAAATTAGAATTAGTTTTTAGTGAAGAGATA
TTGCCTTATCTTTTCCAGTTAAAAAAATTCATAAAATATAATCTGGAACATGTTAAGTCTTTTGAAAACA
AATACTCTATGAGGATTTATGAGTGGTTATTAAAAGAACTAACACAAAAGAAAACTCACAAGGCAAATAT
AGAGATTAGCCTTGATGAATTTAAGTTCATGTTAATGCTTGAAAATAACTACCATGAGTTTAAAAGGCTT
AACCAATGGGTTTTGAAACCAATAAGTAAAGATTTAAACACTTACAGCAATATGAAATTGGTGGTTGATA
AGCGAGGCCGCCCGACTGATACGTTGATTTTCCAAGTTGAACTAGATAGACAAATGGATCTCGTAACCGA
ACTTGAGAACAACCAGATAAAAATGAATGGTGACAAAATACCAACAACCATTACATCAGATTCCTACCTA
CATAACGGACTAAGAAAAACACTACACGATGCTTTAACAGCAAAAATTCAGCTCACCAGTTTTGAGGCAA
AATTTTTGAGTGACATGCAAAGTAAGTATGATCTCAATGGTTCGTTCTCATGGCTCACGCAAAAACAACG
AACCACACTAGAGAACATACTGGCTAAATACGGAAGGATCTGAGGTTCTTATGGCTCTTGTATCTATCAG
TGAAGCATCAAGACTAACAAACAAAAGTAGAACAACTGTTCACCGTTACATATCAAAGGGAAAACTGTCC
ATATGCACAGATGAAAACGGTGTAAAAAAGATAGATACATCAGAGCTTTTACGAGTTTTTGGTGCATTCA
AAGCTGTTCACCATGAACAGATCGACAATGTAACAGATGAACAGCATGTAACACCTAATAGAACAGGTGA
AACCAGTAAAACAAAGCAACTAGAACATGAAATTGAACACCTGAGACAACTTGTTACAGCTCAACAGTCA
CACATAGACAGCCTGAAACAGGCGATGCTGCTTATCGAATCAAAGCTGCCGACAACACGGGAGCCAGTGA
CGCCTCCCGTGGGGAAAAAATCATGGCAATTCTGGAAGAAATAGCGCTTTCAGCCGGCAAACCGGCTGAA
GCCGGATCTGCGATTCTGATAACAAACTAGCAACACCAGAACAGCCCGTTTGCGGGCAGCAAAACCCGTA
CTTTTGGACGTTCCGGCGGTTTTTTGTGGCGAGTGGTGTTCGGGCGGTGCGCGCAAGATCCATTATGTTA
AACGGGCGAGTTTACATCTCAAAACCGCCCGCTTAACACCATCAGAAATCCTCAGCGCGATTTTAAGCAC
CAACCCCCCCCCGTAACACCCAAATCCATACTGAAAGTGGCTTTGTTGAATAAATCAGATTTCGGGTAAG
TCTCCCCCGTAGCGGGTTGTGTTTTCAGGCAATACGCACGCTTTCAGGCATACCTGCTTTCGTCATTTTG
TTCAGCGCTCGTACCAGGGCCATAGCCTCCGCAACCTGACCATCGTAGTCACGCAGCGTCAGTGAACCCC
CGAACAGAGATCTGACGCTCAGTGGAACGAAAACTCACGTTAAGGGATTTTGGTCATGAGACAATAACCC
TGATAAATGCTTCAATAATCGCAGACCAAAACGATCTCAAGAAGATCATCTTATTAATCAGATAAAATAT
TTCTAGGCACCAATAACTGCCTTAAAAAAATTACGCCCCGCCCTGCCACTCATCGCAGTACTGTTGTAAT
TCATTAAGCATTCTGCCGACATGGAAGCCATCACAAACGGCATGATGAACCTGAATCGCCAGCGGCATCA
GCACCTTGTCGCCTTGCGTATAATATTTGCCCATGGTGAAAACGGGGGCGAAGAAGTTGTCCATATTGGC
CACGTTTAAATCAAAACTGGTGAAACTCACCCAGGGATTGGCTGAGACGAAAAACATATTCTCAATAAAC
CCTTTAGGGAAATAGGCCAGGTTTTCACCGTAACACGCCACATCTTGCGAATATATGTGTAGAAACTGCC
GGAAATCGTCGTGGTATTCACTCCAGAGCGATGAAAACGTTTCAGTTTGCTCATGGAAAACGGTGTAACA
AGGGTGAACACTATCCCATATCACCAGCTCACCGTCTTTCATTGCCATACGAAATTCCGGATGAGCATTC
ATCAGGCGGGCAAGAATGTGAATAAAGGCCGGATAAAACTTGTGCTTATTTTTCTTTACGGTCTTTAAAA
AGGCCGTAATATCCAGCTGAACGGTCTGGTTATAGGTACATTGAGCAACTGACTGAAATGCCTCAAAATG
TTCTTTACGATGCCATTGGGATATATCAACGGTGGTATATCCAGTGATTTTTTTCTCCATTTTAGCTTCC
TTAGCTCCTGAAAATCTCGATAACTCAAAAAATACGCCCGGTAGTGATCTTATTTCATTATGGTGAAAGT
TGGAACCTCTTACAAAAGGATCTAGGTGAAGATCCTTTTTGATAATCTCATGAGCGGATACATATTTGAA
TGTATTTAGAAAAATAAACAAATAGGGGTTCCGCGCACATTTCCCCGAAAAGTGCCACCTAAATTGTAAG
CGTTAATATTTTGTTAAAATTCGCGTTAAATTTTDAGAATGCATTTTCCGAGTTAATACNNNNNNNNNNN
NNNNNNNNNNNNNNNNNNNNNNNNNNNNNNNNNNNNGTCCTTAGCTCCTGAAAATCTCGATAACTCAAAA
AATACGCCCGGTAGTGATCTTATTTCATTATGGTGAAAGTTGGAACCTCTTACAAAAGGATCTAGGTGAA
GATCCTTTTTGATAATCTCATGAGCGGATACATATTTGAATGTATTTAGAAAAATAAACAAATAGGGGTT
CCGCGCACATTTCCCCGAAAAGTGCCACCTAAATTGTAAGCGTTAATATTTTGTTAAAATTCGCGTTAAA
TTTTTGTTAAATCAGCTCATTTTTTAACCAATAGGCCGAAATCGGCAAAATCCCTTATAAATCAAAAGAA
TAGACCGAGATAGGGT
[37 nt withheld, positions 5127-5163]
AAAGAACGTGGACTCCAACGTCAAAGG
[49 nt withheld, positions 5191-5239]
T
[91 nt withheld, positions 5241-5331]
G
[124 nt withheld, positions 5333-5456]
CCCATTCGCCATTCAGGCTGCGCAACTGTTGGGAAGGGCGATCGGTGCGGGCCTCTTCGCTATTACGCCA
GCTGGCGAAAGGGGGATGTGCTGCAAGGCGATTAAGTTGGGTAACGCCAGGGTTTTCCCAGTCACGACGT
TGTAAAACGACGGCCAGTGAGCGCGCGTAATACGACTCACTATAGGGCGAATTG
